>Addgene plasmid #211697 | pCF827-sgCIDE-2_U6-sgRNA-EFS-Cas9-P2A-mNeonGreen | addgene full sequence | sequence record 421514 | Addgene NGS Result
GTCGACGGATCGGGAGATCTCCCGATCCCCTATGGTGCACTCTCAGTACAATCTGCTCTGATGCCGCATA
GTTAAGCCAGTATCTGCTCCCTGCTTGTGTGTTGGAGGTCGCTGAGTAGTGCGCGAGCAAAATTTAAGCT
ACAACAAGGCAAGGCTTGACCGACAATTGCATGAAGAATCTGCTTAGGGTTAGGCGTTTTGCGCTGCTTC
GCGATGTACGGGCCAGATATTGACATTGATTATTGACTAGTTATTAATAGTAATCAATTACGGGGTCATT
AGTTCATAGCCCATATATGGAGTTCCGCGTTACATAACTTACGGTAAATGGCCCGCCTGGCTGACCGCCC
AACGACCCCCGCCCATTGACGTCAATAATGACGTATGTTCCCATAGTAACGCCAATAGGGACTTTCCATT
GACGTCAATGGGTGGAGTATTTACGGTAAACTGCCCACTTGGCAGTACATCAAGTGTATCATATGCCAAG
TACGCCCCCTATTGACGTCAATGACGGTAAATGGCCCGCCTGGCATTATGCCCAGTACATGACCTTATGG
GACTTTCCTACTTGGCAGTACATCTACGTATTAGTCATCGCTATTACCATGGTGATGCGGTTTTGGCAGT
ACATCAATGGGCGTGGATAGCGGTTTGACTCACGGGGATTTCCAAGTCTCCACCCCATTGACGTCAATGG
GAGTTTGTTTTGGCACCAAAATCAACGGGACTTTCCAAAATGTCGTAACAACTCCGCCCCATTGACGCAA
ATGGGCGGTAGGCGTGTACGGTGGGAGGTCTATATAAGCAGCGCGTTTTGCCTGTACTGGGTCTCTCTGG
TTAGACCAGATCTGAGCCTGGGAGCTCTCTGGCTAACTAGGGAACCCACTGCTTAAGCCTCAATAAAGCT
TGCCTTGAGTGCTTCAAGTAGTGTGTGCCCGTCTGTTGTGTGACTCTGGTAACTAGAGATCCCTCAGACC
CTTTTAGTCAGTGTGGAAAATCTCTAGCAGTGGCGCCCGAACAGGGACTTGAAAGCGAAAGGGAAACCAG
AGGAGCTCTCTCGACGCAGGACTCGGCTTGCTGAAGCGCGCACGGCAAGAGGCGAGGGGCGGCGACTGGT
GAGTACGCCAAAAATTTTGACTAGCGGAGGCTAGAAGGAGAGAGATGGGTGCGAGAGCGTCAGTATTAAG
CGGGGGAGAATTAGATCGCGATGGGAAAAAATTCGGTTAAGGCCAGGGGGAAAGAAAAAATATAAATTAA
AACATATAGTATGGGCAAGCAGGGAGCTAGAACGATTCGCAGTTAATCCTGGCCTGTTAGAAACATCAGA
AGGCTGTAGACAAATACTGGGACAGCTACAACCATCCCTTCAGACAGGATCAGAAGAACTTAGATCATTA
TATAATACAGTAGCAACCCTCTATTGTGTGCATCAAAGGATAGAGATAAAAGACACCAAGGAAGCTTTAG
ACAAGATAGAGGAAGAGCAAAACAAAAGTAAGACCACCGCACAGCAAGCGGCCGCTGATCTTCAGACCTG
GAGGAGGAGATATGAGGGACAATTGGAGAAGTGAATTATATAAATATAAAGTAGTAAAAATTGAACCATT
AGGAGTAGCACCCACCAAGGCAAAGAGAAGAGTGGTGCAGAGAGAAAAAAGAGCAGTGGGAATAGGAGCT
TTGTTCCTTGGGTTCTTGGGAGCAGCAGGAAGCACTATGGGCGCAGCGTCAATGACGCTGACGGTACAGG
CCAGACAATTATTGTCTGGTATAGTGCAGCAGCAGAACAATTTGCTGAGGGCTATTGAGGCGCAACAGCA
TCTGTTGCAACTCACAGTCTGGGGCATCAAGCAGCTCCAGGCAAGAATCCTGGCTGTGGAAAGATACCTA
AAGGATCAACAGCTCCTGGGGATTTGGGGTTGCTCTGGAAAACTCATTTGCACCACTGCTGTGCCTTGGA
ATGCTAGTTGGAGTAATAAATCTCTGGAACAGATTTGGAATCACACGACCTGGATGGAGTGGGACAGAGA
AATTAACAATTACACAAGCTTAATACACTCCTTAATTGAAGAATCGCAAAACCAGCAAGAAAAGAATGAA
CAAGAATTATTGGAATTAGATAAATGGGCAAGTTTGTGGAATTGGTTTAACATAACAAATTGGCTGTGGT
ATATAAAATTATTCATAATGATAGTAGGAGGCTTGGTAGGTTTAAGAATAGTTTTTGCTGTACTTTCTAT
AGTGAATAGAGTTAGGCAGGGATATTCACCATTATCGTTTCAGACCCACCTCCCAACCCCGAGGGGACCC
GACAGGCCCGAAGGAATAGAAGAAGAAGGTGGAGAGAGAGACAGAGACAGATCCATTCGATTAGTGAACG
GATCGGCACTGCGTGCGCCAATTCTGCAGACAAATGGCAGTATTCATCCACAATTTTAAAAGAAAAGGGG
GGATTGGGGGGTACAGTGCAGGGGAAAGAATAGTAGACATAATAGCAACAGACATACAAACTAAAGAATT
ACAAAAACAAATTACAAAAATTCAAAATTTTCGGGTTTATTACAGGGACAGCAGAGATCCAGTTTGGTTA
ATTAAGGTACCGAGGGCCTATTTCCCATGATTCCTTCATATTTGCATATACGATACAAGGCTGTTAGAGA
GATAATTAGAATTAATTTGACTGTAAACACAAAGATATTAGTACAAAATACGTGACGTAGAAAGTAATAA
TTTCTTGGGTAGTTTGCAGTTTTAAAATTATGTTTTAAAATGGACTATCATATGCTTACCGTAACTTGAA
AGTATTTCGATTTCTTGGCTTTATATATCTTGTGGAAAGGACGAAACACCGTCCCAAAGTGCTGGGATTA
CGTTTAAGAGCTATGCTGGAAACAGCATAGCAAGTTTAAATAAGGCTAGTCCGTTATCAACTTGAAAAAG
TGGCACCGAGTCGGTGCTTTTTTTGAATTCGCTAGCTAGGTCTTGAAAGGAGTGGGAATTGGCTCCGGTG
CCCGTCAGTGGGCAGAGCGCACATCGCCCACAGTCCCCGAGAAGTTGGGGGGAGGGGTCGGCAATTGATC
CGGTGCCTAGAGAAGGTGGCGCGGGGTAAACTGGGAAAGTGATGTCGTGTACTGGCTCCGCCTTTTTCCC
GAGGGTGGGGGAGAACCGTATATAAGTGCAGTAGTCGCCGTGAACGTTCTTTTTCGCAACGGGTTTGCCG
CCAGAACACAGGACCGGTTCTAGAGCGCTGCCACCATGGACAAGAAGTACAGCATCGGCCTGGACATCGG
CACCAACTCTGTGGGCTGGGCCGTGATCACCGACGAGTACAAGGTGCCCAGCAAGAAATTCAAGGTGCTG
GGCAACACCGACCGGCACAGCATCAAGAAGAACCTGATCGGAGCCCTGCTGTTCGACAGCGGCGAAACAG
CCGAGGCCACCCGGCTGAAGAGAACCGCCAGAAGAAGATACACCAGACGGAAGAACCGGATCTGCTATCT
GCAAGAGATCTTCAGCAACGAGATGGCCAAGGTGGACGACAGCTTCTTCCACAGACTGGAAGAGTCCTTC
CTGGTGGAAGAGGATAAGAAGCACGAGCGGCACCCCATCTTCGGCAACATCGTGGACGAGGTGGCCTACC
ACGAGAAGTACCCCACCATCTACCACCTGAGAAAGAAACTGGTGGACAGCACCGACAAGGCCGACCTGCG
GCTGATCTATCTGGCCCTGGCCCACATGATCAAGTTCCGGGGCCACTTCCTGATCGAGGGCGACCTGAAC
CCCGACAACAGCGACGTGGACAAGCTGTTCATCCAGCTGGTGCAGACCTACAACCAGCTGTTCGAGGAAA
ACCCCATCAACGCCAGCGGCGTGGACGCCAAGGCCATCCTGTCTGCCAGACTGAGCAAGAGCAGACGGCT
GGAAAATCTGATCGCCCAGCTGCCCGGCGAGAAGAAGAATGGCCTGTTCGGAAACCTGATTGCCCTGAGC
CTGGGCCTGACCCCCAACTTCAAGAGCAACTTCGACCTGGCCGAGGATGCCAAACTGCAGCTGAGCAAGG
ACACCTACGACGACGACCTGGACAACCTGCTGGCCCAGATCGGCGACCAGTACGCCGACCTGTTTCTGGC
CGCCAAGAACCTGTCCGACGCCATCCTGCTGAGCGACATCCTGAGAGTGAACACCGAGATCACCAAGGCC
CCCCTGAGCGCCTCTATGATCAAGAGATACGACGAGCACCACCAGGACCTGACCCTGCTGAAAGCTCTCG
TGCGGCAGCAGCTGCCTGAGAAGTACAAAGAGATTTTCTTCGACCAGAGCAAGAACGGCTACGCCGGCTA
CATTGACGGCGGAGCCAGCCAGGAAGAGTTCTACAAGTTCATCAAGCCCATCCTGGAAAAGATGGACGGC
ACCGAGGAACTGCTCGTGAAGCTGAACAGAGAGGACCTGCTGCGGAAGCAGCGGACCTTCGACAACGGCA
GCATCCCCCACCAGATCCACCTGGGAGAGCTGCACGCCATTCTGCGGCGGCAGGAAGATTTTTACCCATT
CCTGAAGGACAACCGGGAAAAGATCGAGAAGATCCTGACCTTCCGCATCCCCTACTACGTGGGCCCTCTG
GCCAGGGGAAACAGCAGATTCGCCTGGATGACCAGAAAGAGCGAGGAAACCATCACCCCCTGGAACTTCG
AGGAAGTGGTGGACAAGGGCGCTTCCGCCCAGAGCTTCATCGAGCGGATGACCAACTTCGATAAGAACCT
GCCCAACGAGAAGGTGCTGCCCAAGCACAGCCTGCTGTACGAGTACTTCACCGTGTATAACGAGCTGACC
AAAGTGAAATACGTGACCGAGGGAATGAGAAAGCCCGCCTTCCTGAGCGGCGAGCAGAAAAAGGCCATCG
TGGACCTGCTGTTCAAGACCAACCGGAAAGTGACCGTGAAGCAGCTGAAAGAGGACTACTTCAAGAAAAT
CGAGTGCTTCGACTCCGTGGAAATCTCCGGCGTGGAAGATCGGTTCAACGCCTCCCTGGGCACATACCAC
GATCTGCTGAAAATTATCAAGGACAAGGACTTCCTGGACAATGAGGAAAACGAGGACATTCTGGAAGATA
TCGTGCTGACCCTGACACTGTTTGAGGACAGAGAGATGATCGAGGAACGGCTGAAAACCTATGCCCACCT
GTTCGACGACAAAGTGATGAAGCAGCTGAAGCGGCGGAGATACACCGGCTGGGGCAGGCTGAGCCGGAAG
CTGATCAACGGCATCCGGGACAAGCAGTCCGGCAAGACAATCCTGGATTTCCTGAAGTCCGACGGCTTCG
CCAACAGAAACTTCATGCAGCTGATCCACGACGACAGCCTGACCTTTAAAGAGGACATCCAGAAAGCCCA
GGTGTCCGGCCAGGGCGATAGCCTGCACGAGCACATTGCCAATCTGGCCGGCAGCCCCGCCATTAAGAAG
GGCATCCTGCAGACAGTGAAGGTGGTGGACGAGCTCGTGAAAGTGATGGGCCGGCACAAGCCCGAGAACA
TCGTGATCGAAATGGCCAGAGAGAACCAGACCACCCAGAAGGGACAGAAGAACAGCCGCGAGAGAATGAA
GCGGATCGAAGAGGGCATCAAAGAGCTGGGCAGCCAGATCCTGAAAGAACACCCCGTGGAAAACACCCAG
CTGCAGAACGAGAAGCTGTACCTGTACTACCTGCAGAATGGGCGGGATATGTACGTGGACCAGGAACTGG
ACATCAACCGGCTGTCCGACTACGATGTGGACCATATCGTGCCTCAGAGCTTTCTGAAGGACGACTCCAT
CGACAACAAGGTGCTGACCAGAAGCGACAAGAACCGGGGCAAGAGCGACAACGTGCCCTCCGAAGAGGTC
GTGAAGAAGATGAAGAACTACTGGCGGCAGCTGCTGAACGCCAAGCTGATTACCCAGAGAAAGTTCGACA
ATCTGACCAAGGCCGAGAGAGGCGGCCTGAGCGAACTGGATAAGGCCGGCTTCATCAAGAGACAGCTGGT
GGAAACCCGGCAGATCACAAAGCACGTGGCACAGATCCTGGACTCCCGGATGAACACTAAGTACGACGAG
AATGACAAGCTGATCCGGGAAGTGAAAGTGATCACCCTGAAGTCCAAGCTGGTGTCCGATTTCCGGAAGG
ATTTCCAGTTTTACAAAGTGCGCGAGATCAACAACTACCACCACGCCCACGACGCCTACCTGAACGCCGT
CGTGGGAACCGCCCTGATCAAAAAGTACCCTAAGCTGGAAAGCGAGTTCGTGTACGGCGACTACAAGGTG
TACGACGTGCGGAAGATGATCGCCAAGAGCGAGCAGGAAATCGGCAAGGCTACCGCCAAGTACTTCTTCT
ACAGCAACATCATGAACTTTTTCAAGACCGAGATTACCCTGGCCAACGGCGAGATCCGGAAGCGGCCTCT
GATCGAGACAAACGGCGAAACCGGGGAGATCGTGTGGGATAAGGGCCGGGATTTTGCCACCGTGCGGAAA
GTGCTGAGCATGCCCCAAGTGAATATCGTGAAAAAGACCGAGGTGCAGACAGGCGGCTTCAGCAAAGAGT
CTATCCTGCCCAAGAGGAACAGCGATAAGCTGATCGCCAGAAAGAAGGACTGGGACCCTAAGAAGTACGG
CGGCTTCGACAGCCCCACCGTGGCCTATTCTGTGCTGGTGGTGGCCAAAGTGGAAAAGGGCAAGTCCAAG
AAACTGAAGAGTGTGAAAGAGCTGCTGGGGATCACCATCATGGAAAGAAGCAGCTTCGAGAAGAATCCCA
TCGACTTTCTGGAAGCCAAGGGCTACAAAGAAGTGAAAAAGGACCTGATCATCAAGCTGCCTAAGTACTC
CCTGTTCGAGCTGGAAAACGGCCGGAAGAGAATGCTGGCCTCTGCCGGCGAACTGCAGAAGGGAAACGAA
CTGGCCCTGCCCTCCAAATATGTGAACTTCCTGTACCTGGCCAGCCACTATGAGAAGCTGAAGGGCTCCC
CCGAGGATAATGAGCAGAAACAGCTGTTTGTGGAACAGCACAAGCACTACCTGGACGAGATCATCGAGCA
GATCAGCGAGTTCTCCAAGAGAGTGATCCTGGCCGACGCTAATCTGGACAAAGTGCTGTCCGCCTACAAC
AAGCACCGGGATAAGCCCATCAGAGAGCAGGCCGAGAATATCATCCACCTGTTTACCCTGACCAATCTGG
GAGCCCCTGCCGCCTTCAAGTACTTTGACACCACCATCGACCGGAAGAGGTACACCAGCACCAAAGAGGT
GCTGGACGCCACCCTGATCCACCAGAGCATCACCGGCCTGTACGAGACACGGATCGACCTGTCTCAGCTG
GGAGGCGACAAGCGACCTGCCGCCACAAAGAAGGCTGGACAGGCTAAGAAGAAGAAAGATTACAAAGACG
ATGACGATAAGGGATCCGGCGCAACAAACTTCTCTCTGCTGAAACAAGCCGGAGATGTCGAAGAGAATCC
TGGACCGATGGTCAGTAAGGGCGAAGAAGATAATATGGCTTCCTTGCCTGCCACACATGAACTCCACATA
TTCGGGTCTATCAACGGCGTGGACTTCGACATGGTTGGGCAAGGAACCGGAAATCCCAACGATGGATACG
AGGAGCTGAACCTGAAGTCAACGAAAGGTGATCTTCAATTCTCCCCCTGGATTCTCGTCCCTCACATTGG
CTATGGTTTCCACCAGTACCTCCCGTACCCTGACGGGATGTCTCCATTCCAAGCCGCAATGGTAGATGGG
TCAGGCTACCAAGTTCACAGAACTATGCAGTTTGAAGATGGTGCATCTCTGACAGTAAATTACAGGTATA
CCTACGAAGGTTCACACATCAAAGGAGAAGCTCAGGTGAAAGGTACGGGATTCCCAGCAGACGGCCCAGT
AATGACCAATTCCCTCACGGCTGCCGACTGGTGCAGGAGTAAAAAGACATATCCAAATGACAAGACTATT
ATCTCTACTTTCAAATGGTCTTATACGACAGGCAACGGAAAGAGGTATCGGTCAACCGCGCGCACAACAT
ATACGTTTGCTAAGCCTATGGCTGCCAATTATCTGAAAAATCAGCCCATGTATGTATTTAGAAAAACCGA
ACTGAAGCACTCCAAAACTGAATTGAACTTCAAAGAGTGGCAAAAGGCCTTCACCGATGTCATGGGCATG
GATGAATTGTATAAGTGAACGCGTTAAGTCGACAATCAACCTCTGGATTACAAAATTTGTGAAAGATTGA
CTGGTATTCTTAACTATGTTGCTCCTTTTACGCTATGTGGATACGCTGCTTTAATGCCTTTGTATCATGC
TATTGCTTCCCGTATGGCTTTCATTTTCTCCTCCTTGTATAAATCCTGGTTGCTGTCTCTTTATGAGGAG
TTGTGGCCCGTTGTCAGGCAACGTGGCGTGGTGTGCACTGTGTTTGCTGACGCAACCCCCACTGGTTGGG
GCATTGCCACCACCTGTCAGCTCCTTTCCGGGACTTTCGCTTTCCCCCTCCCTATTGCCACGGCGGAACT
CATCGCCGCCTGCCTTGCCCGCTGCTGGACAGGGGCTCGGCTGTTGGGCACTGACAATTCCGTGGTGTTG
TCGGGGAAATCATCGTCCTTTCCTTGGCTGCTCGCCTGTGTTGCCACCTGGATTCTGCGCGGGACGTCCT
TCTGCTACGTCCCTTCGGCCCTCAATCCAGCGGACCTTCCTTCCCGCGGCCTGCTGCCGGCTCTGCGGCC
TCTTCCGCGTCTTCGCCTTCGCCCTCAGACGAGTCGGATCTCCCTTTGGGCCGCCTCCCCGCGTCGACTT
TAAGACCAATGACTTACAAGGCAGCTGTAGATCTTAGCCACTTTTTAAAAGAAAAGGGGGGACTGGAAGG
GCTAATTCACTCCCAACGAAGACAAGATCTGCTTTTTGCTTGTACTGGGTCTCTCTGGTTAGACCAGATC
TGAGCCTGGGAGCTCTCTGGCTAACTAGGGAACCCACTGCTTAAGCCTCAATAAAGCTTGCCTTGAGTGC
TTCAAGTAGTGTGTGCCCGTCTGTTGTGTGACTCTGGTAACTAGAGATCCCTCAGACCCTTTTAGTCAGT
GTGGAAAATCTCTAGCAGGGCCCGTTTAAACCCGCTGATCAGCCTCGACTGTGCCTTCTAGTTGCCAGCC
ATCTGTTGTTTGCCCCTCCCCCGTGCCTTCCTTGACCCTGGAAGGTGCCACTCCCACTGTCCTTTCCTAA
TAAAATGAGGAAATTGCATCGCATTGTCTGAGTAGGTGTCATTCTATTCTGGGGGGTGGGGTGGGGCAGG
ACAGCAAGGGGGAGGATTGGGAAGACAATAGCAGGCATGCTGGGGATGCGGTGGGCTCTATGGCTTCTGA
GGCGGAAAGAACCAGCCATTAATGAAAAGAACCAGCCATTAATGAATCGGCCAACGCGCGGGGAGAGGCG
GTTTGCGTATTGGGCGCTCTTCCGCTTCCTCGCTCACTGACTCGCTGCGCTCGGTCGTTCGGCTGCGGCG
AGCGGTATCAGCTCACTCAAAGGCGGTAATACGGTTATCCACAGAATCAGGGGATAACGCAGGAAAGAAC
ATGTGAGCAAAAGGCCAGCAAAAGGCCAGGAACCGTAAAAAGGCCGCGTTGCTGGCGTTTTTCCATAGGC
TCCGCCCCCCTGACGAGCATCACAAAAATCGACGCTCAAGTCAGAGGTGGCGAAACCCGACAGGACTATA
AAGATACCAGGCGTTTCCCCCTGGAAGCTCCCTCGTGCGCTCTCCTGTTCCGACCCTGCCGCTTACCGGA
TACCTGTCCGCCTTTCTCCCTTCGGGAAGCGTGGCGCTTTCTCATAGCTCACGCTGTAGGTATCTCAGTT
CGGTGTAGGTCGTTCGCTCCAAGCTGGGCTGTGTGCACGAACCCCCCGTTCAGCCCGACCGCTGCGCCTT
ATCCGGTAACTATCGTCTTGAGTCCAACCCGGTAAGACACGACTTATCGCCACTGGCAGCAGCCACTGGT
AACAGGATTAGCAGAGCGAGGTATGTAGGCGGTGCTACAGAGTTCTTGAAGTGGTGGCCTAACTACGGCT
ACACTAGAAGAACAGTATTTGGTATCTGCGCTCTGCTGAAGCCAGTTACCTTCGGAAAAAGAGTTGGTAG
CTCTTGATCCGGCAAACAAACCACCGCTGGTAGCGGTGGTTTTTTTGTTTGCAAGCAGCAGATTACGCGC
AGAAAAAAAGGATCTCAAGAAGATCCTTTGATCTTTTCTACGGGGTCTGACGCTCAGTGGAACGAAAACT
CACGTTAAGGGATTTTGGTCATGAGATTATCAAAAAGGATCTTCACCTAGATCCTTTTAAATTAAAAATG
AAGTTTTAAATCAATCTAAAGTATATATGAGTAAACTTGGTCTGACAGTTACCAATGCTTAATCAGTGAG
GCACCTATCTCAGCGATCTGTCTATTTCGTTCATCCATAGTTGCCTGACTCCCCGTCGTGTAGATAACTA
CGATACGGGAGGGCTTACCATCTGGCCCCAGTGCTGCAATGATACCGCGAGACCCACGCTCACCGGCTCC
AGATTTATCAGCAATAAACCAGCCAGCCGGAAGGGCCGAGCGCAGAAGTGGTCCTGCAACTTTATCCGCC
TCCATCCAGTCTATTAATTGTTGCCGGGAAGCTAGAGTAAGTAGTTCGCCAGTTAATAGTTTGCGCAACG
TTGTTGCCATTGCTACAGGCATCGTGGTGTCACGCTCGTCGTTTGGTATGGCTTCATTCAGCTCCGGTTC
CCAACGATCAAGGCGAGTTACATGATCCCCCATGTTGTGCAAAAAAGCGGTTAGCTCCTTCGGTCCTCCG
ATCGTTGTCAGAAGTAAGTTGGCCGCAGTGTTATCACTCATGGTTATGGCAGCACTGCATAATTCTCTTA
CTGTCATGCCATCCGTAAGATGCTTTTCTGTGACTGGTGAGTACTCAACCAAGTCATTCTGAGAATAGTG
TATGCGGCGACCGAGTTGCTCTTGCCCGGCGTCAATACGGGATAATACCGCGCCACATAGCAGAACTTTA
AAAGTGCTCATCATTGGAAAACGTTCTTCGGGGCGAAAACTCTCAAGGATCTTACCGCTGTTGAGATCCA
GTTCGATGTAACCCACTCGTGCACCCAACTGATCTTCAGCATCTTTTACTTTCACCAGCGTTTCTGGGTG
AGCAAAAACAGGAAGGCAAAATGCCGCAAAAAAGGGAATAAGGGCGACACGGAAATGTTGAATACTCATA
CTCTTCCTTTTTCAATATTATTGAAGCATTTATCAGGGTTATTGTCTCATGAGCGGATACATATTTGAAT
GTATTTAGAAAAATAAACAAATAGGGGTTCCGCGCACATTTCCCCGAAAAGTGCCACCTGAC
Features (pLannotate 1.2.2; 24 found; start..end, strand, type, name):
     31..83      -  misc_feature   bom (fragment): basis of mobility region from pBR322
    232..611     +  enhancer       CMV enhancer: human cytomegalovirus immediate early enhancer
    612..811     +  promoter       CMV promoter: human cytomegalovirus (CMV) immediate early promoter
    829..1009    +  LTR            5' LTR (truncated): truncated 5' long terminal repeat (LTR) from HIV-1
   1056..1181    +  misc_feature   HIV-1 Ψ: packaging signal of human immunodeficiency virus type 1
   1165..1528    +  CDS            HIV-1 gag (fragment): gag protein from human immunodeficiency virus 1; gag
   1674..1907    +  misc_feature   RRE: The Rev response element (RRE) of HIV-1 allows for Rev-dependent mRNA export from the nucleus to the cytoplasm.
   2284..2384    +  CDS            Rev (fragment): human immunodeficiency virus 1 (HIV-1) Rev protein; rev; enhances nuclear export of unspliced and incompletely spliced viral mRNAs
   2434..2551    +  misc_feature   cPPT/CTS: central polypurine tract and central termination sequence of HIV-1
   2602..2842    +  promoter       U6 promoter: RNA polymerase III promoter for human U6 snRNA
   2890..2957    +  misc_RNA       tracrRNA (fragment): trans-activating CRISPR RNA for the Streptococcus pyogenes CRISPR/Cas9 system
   2976..2994    +  CDS            small t antigen (fragment): SV40 (simian virus 40) small t antigen
   3020..3231    +  promoter       EF-1α core promoter: core promoter for human elongation factor EF-1α
   3256..7359    +  CDS            Cas9: Cas9 (Csn1) endonuclease from the Streptococcus pyogenes Type II CRISPR/Cas system generates RNA-guided double strand breaks in DNA
   7498..8205    +  CDS            mNeonGreen: mNeonGreen is a basic (constitutively fluorescent) green/yellow fluorescent protein published in 2013, derived from Branchiostoma lanceolatum. It is reported to be a very rapidly-maturing monomer with moderate acid sensitivity.
   8224..8812    +  misc_feature   WPRE: woodchuck hepatitis virus posttranscriptional regulatory element
   8863..8882    +  misc_feature   cPPT/CTS (fragment): central polypurine tract and central termination sequence of HIV-1
   8884..9117    +  LTR            3' LTR (ΔU3): self-inactivating 3' long terminal repeat (LTR) from HIV-1
   9149..9373    +  polyA_signal   bGH poly(A) signal: bovine growth hormone polyadenylation signal
   9377..9396    +  promoter       SV40 promoter (fragment): SV40 enhancer and early promoter
   9417..9467    -  CDS            lacI (fragment): lac repressor; lacI; The lac repressor binds to the lac operator to inhibit transcription in E. coli. This inhibition can be relieved by adding lactose or isopropyl-β-D-thiogalactopyranoside (IPTG).
   9650..10238   -  rep_origin     ori: high-copy-number ColE1/pMB1/pBR322/pUC origin of replication
  10409..11269   -  CDS            AmpR: β-lactamase; bla; confers resistance to ampicillin, carbenicillin, and related antibiotics
  11270..11374   -  promoter       AmpR promoter: bla
