[The description below was written by a language model from this plasmid's Addgene catalogue record and pLannotate feature annotations shown in this document.]
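Description:
pCF827-sgCIDE-2_U6-sgRNA-EFS-Cas9-P2A-mNeonGreen is an all-in-one lentiviral CRISPR vector of about 11.4 kb, built on the pCF827 backbone for delivery to mammalian cells. It is maintained in E. coli through a high-copy ColE1/pUC-type origin and an ampicillin resistance gene (β-lactamase under its own promoter). The viral portion has a third-generation, self-inactivating layout. A CMV enhancer/promoter replaces the U3 region upstream of a truncated HIV-1 5' LTR, so genomic RNA can be transcribed in packaging cells. It is followed by the Ψ packaging signal with a partial gag sequence, the Rev response element for nuclear export of the unspliced transcript, and a cPPT/CTS. The cassette ends with a WPRE, which boosts transcript stability and expression, then a ΔU3 3' LTR and a bGH polyadenylation signal.

Two expression units sit between the LTRs. A human U6 RNA polymerase III promoter drives a single guide RNA, made up of the sgCIDE-2 spacer fused to a Streptococcus pyogenes tracrRNA-derived scaffold. Downstream, the short EF-1α core promoter (EFS) drives SpyCas9 linked through a P2A self-cleaving peptide to mNeonGreen. The P2A is named in the construct title but is not annotated separately in the feature table. Because of this linkage, nuclease and green fluorescent reporter come from one transcript as separate proteins, and fluorescence marks transduced, Cas9-expressing cells. No mammalian drug selection marker is annotated. Several small annotated fragments (small t antigen, lacI, SV40 promoter, bom) look like backbone remnants or spurious matches. The record does not state what sgCIDE-2 targets, but the associated publication concerns CRISPR-mediated glioma oncolysis by targeting the non-coding genome.
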