Addgene plasmid #211697: pCF827-sgCIDE-2_U6-sgRNA-EFS-Cas9-P2A-mNeonGreen
Purpose: U6-sgRNA-EFS-Cas9-P2A-mNeonGreen
Depositing lab: Christof Fellmann. Depositing organization: J. David Gladstone Institutes. Publication: Targeting the non-coding genome and temozolomide signature enables CRISPR-mediated glioma oncolysis. Tan IL, Perez AR, Lew RJ, Sun X, Baldwin A, Zhu YK, Shah MM, Berger MS, Doudna JA, Fellmann C. Cell Rep. 2023 Nov 28;42(11):113339. doi: 10.1016/j.celrep.2023.113339. Epub 2023 Nov 2. PubMed 37917583.
Backbone
  Vector backbone: pCF827
  Vector type: Mammalian Expression, Lentiviral, CRISPR
Growth in bacteria
  Bacterial resistance: Ampicillin, 100 μg/mL
  Growth temperature: 37°C
  Growth strain: NEB Stable
  Copy number: Unknown
Gene/Insert
  Gene/Insert name: SpyCas9 and sgCIDE-2 guide RNA vector
  gRNA/shRNA sequence: TCCCAAAGTGCTGGGATTAC
Terms and licenses: Academic/Nonprofit Terms; Industry Terms: Not Available to Industry
How to cite: pCF827-sgCIDE-2_U6-sgRNA-EFS-Cas9-P2A-mNeonGreen was a gift from Christof Fellmann (Addgene plasmid # 211697 ; http://n2t.net/addgene:211697 ; RRID:Addgene_211697)
